>Addgene plasmid #176342 | pID3-donor | addgene full sequence | sequence record 347890 | Addgene NGS Result
GACCTGCAGGCATGCAAGCTTGGCGTAATCATGGTCATAGCTGTTTCCTGTGTGAAATTGTTATCCGCTC
ACAATTCCACACAACATACGAGCCGGAAGCATAAAGTGTAAAGCCTGGGGTGCCTAATGAGTGAGCTAAC
TCACATTAATTGCGTTGCGCTCACTGCCCGCTTTCCAGTCGGGAAACCTGTCGTGCCAGCTGCATTAATG
AATCGGCCAACGCGCGGGGAGAGGCGGTTTGCGTATTGGGCGCTCTTCCGCTTCCTCGCTCACTGACTCG
CTGCGCTCGGTCGTTCGGCTGCGGCGAGCGGTATCAGCTCACTCAAAGGCGGTAATACGGTTATCCACAG
AATCAGGGGATAACGCAGGAAAGAACATGTGAGCAAAAGGCCAGCAAAAGGCCAGGAACCGTAAAAAGGC
CGCGTTGCTGGCGTTTTTCCATAGGCTCCGCCCCCCTGACGAGCATCACAAAAATCGACGCTCAAGTCAG
AGGTGGCGAAACCCGACAGGACTATAAAGATACCAGGCGTTTCCCCCTGGAAGCTCCCTCGTGCGCTCTC
CTGTTCCGACCCTGCCGCTTACCGGATACCTGTCCGCCTTTCTCCCTTCGGGAAGCGTGGCGCTTTCTCA
TAGCTCACGCTGTAGGTATCTCAGTTCGGTGTAGGTCGTTCGCTCCAAGCTGGGCTGTGTGCACGAACCC
CCCGTTCAGCCCGACCGCTGCGCCTTATCCGGTAACTATCGTCTTGAGTCCAACCCGGTAAGACACGACT
TATCGCCACTGGCAGCAGCCACTGGTAACAGGATTAGCAGAGCGAGGTATGTAGGCGGTGCTACAGAGTT
CTTGAAGTGGTGGCCTAACTACGGCTACACTAGAAGAACAGTATTTGGTATCTGCGCTCTGCTGAAGCCA
GTTACCTTCGGAAAAAGAGTTGGTAGCTCTTGATCCGGCAAACAAACCACCGCTGGTAGCGGTGGTTTTT
TTGTTTGCAAGCAGCAGATTACGCGCAGAAAAAAAGGATCTCAAGAAGATCCTTTGATCTTTTCTACGGG
GTCTGACGCTCAGTGGAACGAAAACTCACGTTAAGGGATTTTGGTCATGAGATTATCAAAAAGGATCTTC
ACCTAGATCCTTTTAAATTAAAAATGAAGTTTTAAATCAATCTAAAGTATATATGAGTAAACTTGGTCTG
ACAGTTACCAATGCTTAATCAGTGAGGCACCTATCTCAGCGATCTGTCTATTTCGTTCATCCATAGTTGC
CTGACTCCCCGTCGTGTAGATAACTACGATACGGGAGGGCTTACCATCTGGCCCCAGTGCTGCAATGATA
CCGCGAGACCCACGCTCACCGGCTCCAGATTTATCAGCAATAAACCAGCCAGCCGGAAGGGCCGAGCGCA
GAAGTGGTCCTGCAACTTTATCCGCCTCCATCCAGTCTATTAATTGTTGCCGGGAAGCTAGAGTAAGTAG
TTCGCCAGTTAATAGTTTGCGCAACGTTGTTGCCATTGCTACAGGCATCGTGGTGTCACGCTCGTCGTTT
GGTATGGCTTCATTCAGCTCCGGTTCCCAACGATCAAGGCGAGTTACATGATCCCCCATGTTGTGCAAAA
AAGCGGTTAGCTCCTTCGGTCCTCCGATCGTTGTCAGAAGTAAGTTGGCCGCAGTGTTATCACTCATGGT
TATGGCAGCACTGCATAATTCTCTTACTGTCATGCCATCCGTAAGATGCTTTTCTGTGACTGGTGAGTAC
TCAACCAAGTCATTCTGAGAATAGTGTATGCGGCGACCGAGTTGCTCTTGCCCGGCGTCAATACGGGATA
ATACCGCGCCACATAGCAGAACTTTAAAAGTGCTCATCATTGGAAAACGTTCTTCGGGGCGAAAACTCTC
AAGGATCTTACCGCTGTTGAGATCCAGTTCGATGTAACCCACTCGTGCACCCAACTGATCTTCAGCATCT
TTTACTTTCACCAGCGTTTCTGGGTGAGCAAAAACAGGAAGGCAAAATGCCGCAAAAAAGGGAATAAGGG
CGACACGGAAATGTTGAATACTCATACTCTTCCTTTTTCAATATTATTGAAGCATTTATCAGGGTTATTG
TCTCATGAGCGGATACATATTTGAATGTATTTAGAAAAATAAACAAATAGGGGTTCCGCGCACATTTCCC
CGAAAAGTGCCACCTGACGTCTAAGAAACCATTATTATCATGACATTAACCTATAAAAATAGGCGTATCA
CGAGGCCCTTTCGTCTCGCGCGTTTCGGTGATGACGGTGAAAACCTCTGACACATGCAGCTCCCGGAGAC
GGTCACAGCTTGTCTGTAAGCGGATGCCGGGAGCAGACAAGCCCGTCAGGGCGCGTCAGCGGGTGTTGGC
GGGTGTCGGGGCTGGCTTAACTATGCGGCATCAGAGCAGATTGTACTGAGAGTGCACCATATGCGGTGTG
AAATACCGCACAGATGCGTAAGGAGAAAATACCGCATCAGGCGCCATTCGCCATTCAGGCTGCGCAACTG
TTGGGAAGGGCGATCGGTGCGGGCCTCTTCGCTATTACGCCAGCTGGCGAAAGGGGGATGTGCTGCAAGG
CGATTAAGTTGGGTAACGCCAGGGTTTTCCCAGTCACGACGTTGTAAAACGACGGCCAGTGAATTCGAGC
TCGGTACCCTCAGCTTCACCGCAATTAATTTTTTTTCCCTCTGGTCACAAGATAATTCCTGACGCCAGTG
AGTCTGGAGGTCAGACGAACAGCAAATTGGGGAACAAGGCGGCACTAATTCCTTACAAGTTTCCCTTGAA
AAATCTTTCGCTTAAAAAAAACGGGGGGTGGGGGGAGCTTCTTTGCTGTTCAGGGATTTATGACCTCGGA
GGAGCTGTGGCTCGAACCAGTGTTGGGCTAAAGGCGGACTGGCAGGGGGCAGGGAAGCTCAAAGATCTGG
GGTGCTGCCAGGAAAAAGCAAATTCTGGAAGTTAATGGTTTTGAGTGATTTTTAAATCCTTGCTGGCGGA
GAGGCCCGCCTCTCCCCGGTATCAGCGCTTCCTCATTCTTTGAATCCGCGGCTCCGCGGTCTTCGGCGTC
AGACCAGCCGGAGGAAGCCTGTTTGCAATTTAAGCGGGCTGTGAACGCCCAGGGCCGGCGGGGGCAGGGC
CGAGGCGGGCCATTTTGAATAAAGAGGCGTGCCTTCCAGGCAGGCTCTATAAGTGACCGCCGCGGCGAGC
GTGCGCGCGTTGCAGGTCACTGTAGCGGGACTTCTTTTGGTTTTCTTTCTCTTTGGGGCACCTCTGGACT
CACTCCCCAGCATGAAGGCGCTGAGCCCGGTGCGCGGCTGCTACGAGGCGGTGTGCTGCCTGTCGGAACG
CAGTCTGGCCATCGCCCGGGGCCGAGGGAAGGGCCCGGCAGCTGAGGAGCCGCTGAGCTTGCTGGACGAC
ATGAACCACTGCTACTCCCGCCTGCGGGAACTGGTACCCGGAGTCCCGAGAGGCACTCAGCTTAGCCAGG
TGGAAATCCTACAGCGCGTCATCGACTACATTCTCGACCTGCAGGTAGTCCTGGCCGAGCCAGCCCCTGG
ACCCCCTGATGGCCCCCACCTTCCCATCCAGGTAAGCCTCGAAGTCGGGACAGGGCTGAACACCCAGGCA
AGGATGCTGCGGGACCCTCGGAGCTCCCGATTGCCTCGCGTAACTCTTCCCTCTTTTCCTCTAATCAGAC
AGCCGAGCTCGCTCCGGAACTTGTCATCTCCAACGACAAAAGGAGCTTTTGCCACGGGATTCCAACTACT
GCAAGCGAGAATCTTTATTTTCAGGGCGCCGCCAAATTCAAAGAAACCGCTGCTGCTAAATTCGAACGCC
AGCACATGGACAGCGGAGGTGGAGGTTCGAGCGGTCCCTCGGGTTCGTCGAGCCTGGAAGTTCTGTTCCA
GGGGCCCCTGTCGTCGAGCGGTCCCTCGGGTTCGATGGTGAGCAAAGGCGAGGAGCTGTTCACCGGGGTG
GTGCCCATCCTGGTCGAGCTGGACGGCGACGTAAACGGCCACAAGTTCAGCGTGTCCGGCGAGGGCGAGG
GCGATGCCACCTACGGCAAGCTGACCCTGAAGTTCATCTGCACCACCGGCAAGCTGCCCGTGCCCTGGCC
CACCCTCGTGACCACCCTGACCTACGGCGTGCAGTGCTTCAGCCGCTACCCCGACCACATGAAGCAGCAC
GACTTCTTCAAGTCCGCCATGCCCGAAGGCTACGTCCAGGAGCGCACCATCTTCTTCAAGGACGACGGCA
ACTACAAGACCCGCGCCGAGGTGAAGTTCGAGGGCGACACCCTGGTGAACCGCATCGAGCTGAAGGGCAT
CGACTTCAAGGAGGACGGCAACATCCTGGGGCACAAGCTGGAGTACAACTACAACAGCCACAACGTCTAT
ATCATGGCCGACAAGCAGAAGAACGGCATCAAGGTGAACTTCAAGATCCGCCACAACATCGAGGACGGCA
GCGTGCAGCTCGTCGACCACTACCAGCAGAACACCCCCATCGGCGACGGCCCCGTGCTGCTGCCCGACAA
CCACTACCTGAGCACCCAGTCCGCCCTGAGCAAAGACCCCAACGAGAAGCGCGATCACATGGTCCTTAAG
GAGTTCGTGACCGCCGCCGGGATCACTCTCGGCATGGACGAGCTGTACAAGTAATGATCTAGAGTCGAGT
TAATTAAGAATTCCGCCCCCCCCCCTCTCCCTCCCCCCCCCTAACGTTACTGGCCGAAGCCGCTTGGAAT
AAGGCCGGTGTGCGTTTGTCTATATGTTATTTTCCACCATATTGCCGTCTTTTGGCAATGTGAGGGCCCG
GAAACCTGGCCCTGTCTTCTTGACGAGCATTCCTAGGGGTCTTTCCCCTCTCGCCAAAGGAATGCAGGGT
CTGTTGAATGTCGTGAAGGAAGCAGTTCCTCTGGAAGCTTCTTGAAGACAAACAACGTCTGTAGCGACCC
TTTGCAGGCAGCGGAACCCCCCACCTGGCGACAGGTGCCTCTGCGGCCAAAAGCCACGTGTATAAGATAC
ACCTGCAAAGGCGGCACAACCCCAGTGCCACGTTGTGAGTTGGATAGTTGTGGAAAGAGTCAAATGGCTC
TCCTCAAGCGTATTCAACAAGGGGCTGAAGGATGCCCAGAAGGTACCCCATTGTATGGGATCTGATCTGG
GGCCTCGGTGCACATGCTTTACATGTGTTTAGTCGAGGTTAAAAAAACGTCTAGGCCCCCCGAACCACGG
GGACGTGGTTTTCCTTTGAAAAACACGATGATAATATGGCCACAACCTGTTACATTGCACAAGATAAAAA
TATATCATCACGAACAGTAAAACTGTCTGCTTACATAAACAGTAATACAAGGGGTGTTATGGGATCGGCC
ATTGAACAAGATGGATTGCACGCAGGTTCTCCGGCCGCTTGGGTGGAGAGGCTATTCGGCTATGACTGGG
CACAACAGACAATCGGCTGCTCTGATGCCGCCGTGTTCCGGCTGTCAGCGCAGGGGCGCCCGGTTCTTTT
TGTCAAGACCGACCTGTCCGGTGCCCTGAATGAACTGCAGGACGAGGCAGCGCGGCTATCGTGGCTGGCC
ACGACGGGCGTTCCTTGCGCAGCTGTGCTCGACGTTGTCACTGAAGCGGGAAGGGACTGGCTGCTATTGG
GCGAAGTGCCGGGGCAGGATCTCCTGTCATCTCACCTTGCTCCTGCCGAGAAAGTATCCATCATGGCTGA
TGCAATGCGGCGGCTGCATACGCTTGATCCGGCTACCTGCCCATTCGACCACCAAGCGAAACATCGCATC
GAGCGAGCACGTACTCGGATGGAAGCCGGTCTTGTCGATCAGGATGATCTGGACGAAGAGCATCAGGGGC
TCGCGCCAGCCGAACTGTTCGCCAGGCTCAAGGCGCGCATGCCCGACGGCGAGGATCTCGTCGTGACCCA
TGGCGATGCCTGCTTGCCGAATATCATGGTGGAAAATGGCCGCTTTTCTGGATTCATCGACTGTGGCCGG
CTGGGTGTGGCGGACCGCTATCAGGACATAGCGTTGGCTACCCGTGATATTGCTGAAGAGCTTGGCGGCG
AATGGGCTGACCGCTTCCTCGTGCTTTACGGTATCGCCGCTCCCGATTCGCAGCGCATCGCCTTCTATCG
CCTTCTTGACGAGTTCTTCTGAGTCCTCGGCCGTGTCCTGACACCTCCAGGTGAGTATCTCCTCTCTTGG
AGAGGGAGGTTTAAACGGCAAGTCCTGGAGTTGGCAGACGTTTTGAAAAATTGCCACTCACTCGGTTTAG
GGAAACTGAGGCCAGAGAGGGACAAGTGACTTGCCCATGGTTGCATCAAATGAATGGCAGAGTCAGTTTC
CATGTGATGTGCATTTAAGCCTTAAATGCGCCTGGGCCCTGCCCTCCCGCAGTGGCCGAGGGTCTGGCAA
AGTAGACATGGGTCCGACTAAATACAAGTCTTTCTGTTCCATGTTGTATAGGGAGCTGTCTTCGGCAGCC
CCCTCCCAGCTAGTGTCAATTCCAAGTAGGAGGGGTAGCGCAAGCTCCGCCTGTGGTCTTTGGCGCCAAC
TGGGTGGGGGCAGCGTGGGGCGCGGAGTTATCAGCTGGAGGTACAGACCAAGTTTCCTCCCTGGCGCCGG
CCAGTCTGCGGACGGCCCCCGCCTCGGCACGCTCGGCGGAAACTGACTGCTCCTTGGTCTTCTTTCCTCC
CCCGCCCAGAACGCAGGTGCTGGCGCCCGTTCTGCCTGGGACCCCGGGAACCTCTCCTGCCGGAAGCCGG
ACGGCAGGGATGGGCCCCAACTTCGCCCTGCCCACTTGACTTCACCAAATCCCTTCCTGGAGACTAAACC
TGGTGCTCAGGAGCGAAGGACTGTGAACTTGTGGCCTGAAGAGCCAGAGCTAGCTCTGGCCACCAGCTGG
GCGACGTCACCCTGCTCCCACCCCACCCCCAAGTTCTAAGGTCTTTTCAGAGCGTGGAGGTGTGGAAGGA
GTGGCTGCTCTCCAAACTATGCCAAGGCGGCGGCAGAGCTGGTCTTCTGGTCTCCTTGGAGAAAGGTTCT
GTTGCCCTGATTTATGAACTCTATAATAGAGTATATAGGTTTTGTACCTTTTTTACAGGAAGGTGACTTT
CTGTAACAATGCGATGTATATTAAACTTTTTATAAAAGTTAACATTTTGCATAATAAACGATTTTTAAAC
ACTTGTGTATATGATGACACCCGTCTCCATTAAGTACTAATGATGCTTTCTCGCACATGGCCGAATTTTG
GGAGCTTTGGGAAAGTGAACTTGCTTATTCTACGAGAGGGAAATGAAAAACTGCCTGGTTGAGAGGGGAT
GGGGTGGAGAGAGAAGGGTTCATG
Features (pLannotate 1.2.2; 18 found; start..end, strand, type, name):
      1..21      +  misc_feature   MCS (fragment): pUC18/19 multiple cloning site
     58..74      -  protein_bind   lac operator: The lac repressor binds to the lac operator to inhibit transcription in E. coli. This inhibition can be relieved by adding lactose or isopropyl-β-D-thiogalactopyranoside (IPTG). lac repressor encoded by lacI
     82..112     -  promoter       lac promoter: promoter for the E. coli lac operon
    127..148     -  protein_bind   CAP binding site: CAP binding activates transcription in the presence of cAMP. E. coli catabolite activator protein
    161..253     -  CDS            lacI (fragment): lac repressor; lacI; The lac repressor binds to the lac operator to inhibit transcription in E. coli. This inhibition can be relieved by adding lactose or isopropyl-β-D-thiogalactopyranoside (IPTG).
    436..1024    -  rep_origin     ori: high-copy-number ColE1/pMB1/pBR322/pUC origin of replication
   1195..2055    -  CDS            AmpR: β-lactamase; bla; confers resistance to ampicillin, carbenicillin, and related antibiotics
   2056..2160    -  promoter       AmpR promoter: bla
   2255..2290    +  CDS            rop (fragment): Rop protein, which maintains plasmids at low copy number; rop
   2392..2491    +  misc_feature   bom (fragment): basis of mobility region from pBR322
   2497..2654    -  CDS            lacZα (fragment): LacZα fragment of β-galactosidase; lacZ fragment
   3302..3601    +  CDS            ID3 (fragment): ID3_HUMAN - Also known as 1R21, BHLHB25, HEIR1. Experimental evidence at protein level: Swiss-Prot protein existence level 1. Transcriptional regulator (lacking a basic DNA binding domain) which negatively regulates the basic helix-loop-helix (bHLH) transcription factors by forming heterodimers and inhibiting their DNA binding and transcriptional activity. Implicated in regulating a variety of cellular processes, including cellular growth, senescence, differentiation, apoptosis, angiogenesis, and neoplastic transformation. Involved in myogenesis by inhibiting skeletal muscle and cardiac myocyt
   3646..3765    +  CDS            ID3 (fragment): ID3_HUMAN - Also known as 1R21, BHLHB25, HEIR1. Experimental evidence at protein level: Swiss-Prot protein existence level 1. Transcriptional regulator (lacking a basic DNA binding domain) which negatively regulates the basic helix-loop-helix (bHLH) transcription factors by forming heterodimers and inhibiting their DNA binding and transcriptional activity. Implicated in regulating a variety of cellular processes, including cellular growth, senescence, differentiation, apoptosis, angiogenesis, and neoplastic transformation. Involved in myogenesis by inhibiting skeletal muscle and cardiac myocyt
   3786..3806    +  CDS            capTEV™ (fragment): composite tag for in vivo biotinylation, TEV protease cleavage, and 6xHis tagging
   3820..3864    +  CDS            S-Tag: affinity and epitope tag derived from pancreatic ribonuclease A
   3955..4674    +  CDS            EGFP: the original enhanced GFP (Yang et al., 1996) mammalian codon-optimized
   4712..5297    +  misc_feature   IRES2: internal ribosome entry site (IRES) of the encephalomyocarditis virus (EMCV)
   5379..6182    +  CDS            NeoR/KanR: aminoglycoside phosphotransferase from Tn5; aph(3')-II (or nptII); confers resistance to neomycin, kanamycin, and G418 (Geneticin®)
