[The description below was written by a language model from this plasmid's Addgene catalogue record and pLannotate feature annotations shown in this document.]
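Description:
pID3-donor is a CRISPR homology-directed repair donor built on the high-copy pUC19 backbone and designed to knock a GFP tag into the endogenous human ID3 locus so that the native protein is expressed as a C-terminal fusion. The plasmid is propagated in E. coli from the ColE1/pUC origin. It carries the β-lactamase (AmpR) gene with its own promoter, and the record lists both ampicillin and kanamycin for bacterial selection, the latter matching the NeoR/KanR gene in the insert. Remnants of the pUC19 lac region (lac promoter and operator, CAP site, lacZα and multiple cloning site fragments) flank the insert, which was assembled by Gibson cloning from material sourced from K562 cells.

The payload begins with human genomic ID3 sequence, annotated as two separate coding fragments. This is consistent with exon sequence interrupted by an intron and serving as the upstream homology arm. ID3 is a helix-loop-helix transcriptional regulator that lacks a basic DNA-binding domain and inhibits bHLH factors by heterodimerising with them. Directly downstream are a short match to the capTEV composite tag (possibly a TEV cleavage or His element, though the fragment is too short to say), an S-Tag and EGFP. An EMCV IRES2 and NeoR/KanR follow. No separate eukaryotic promoter is annotated, so after correct integration the tag and the resistance gene would presumably be transcribed from the endogenous ID3 promoter, with the IRES allowing G418 selection of edited cells. About 1.2 kb after NeoR/KanR is unannotated and probably contains the downstream homology arm, but the record does not state this. No guide RNA or Cas9 is present, so these must be supplied separately. The tagged protein can be used for localisation or for GFP- or tag-based affinity capture.
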