Addgene plasmid #176342: pID3-donor
Purpose: CRISPR donor plasmid to create GFP fusion proteins
Depositing lab: Barbara Stranger & Kevin White. Depositing organization: University of Chicago.
Backbone
  Vector backbone: pUC19
  Vector type: CRISPR
Growth in bacteria
  Bacterial resistance: Ampicillin and Kanamycin, 100 & 50 μg/mL
  Growth temperature: 37°C
  Growth strain: DH5alpha
  Copy number: High Copy
Gene/Insert
  Gene/Insert name: ID3
  Species: H. sapiens (human)
  Entrez Gene: ID3 (a.k.a. HEIR-1, bHLHb25)
  Tag / fusion protein: GFP (C terminal on insert)
  Cloning method: Gibson Cloning
Terms and licenses: Academic/Nonprofit Terms; Industry Terms: Not Available to Industry
Depositor comments: Cloning source: K562 cells. Our lab normally uses Top10 cells for transformation.
How to cite: pID3-donor was a gift from Barbara Stranger & Kevin White (Addgene plasmid # 176342 ; http://n2t.net/addgene:176342 ; RRID:Addgene_176342)
